>Addgene plasmid #169535 | pTS2410-Tier1-PhCMV-Myr_mTagBFP2 | addgene full sequence | sequence record 364986 | Addgene NGS Result
CCCCGAAAAGTGCCACCTGACGTCGACGGATCGGGAGATCTCCACGCGTGGTACCCTCGAGTTGACATTG
ATTATTGAGTAGTTATTAATAGTAATCAATTACGGGGTCATTAGTTCATAGCCCATATATGGAGTTCCGC
GTTACATAACTTACGGTAAATGGCCCGCCTGGCTGACCGCCCAACGACCCCCGCCCATTGACGTCAATAA
TGACGTATGTTCCCATAGTAACGCCAATAGGGACTTTCCATTGACGTCAATGGGTGGAGTATTTACGGTA
AACTGCCCACTTGGCAGTACATCAAGTGTATCATATGCCAAGTACGCCCCCTATTGACGTCAATGACGGT
AAATGGCCCGCCTGGCATTATGCCCAGTACATGACCTTATGGGACTTTCCTACTTGGCAGTACATCTACG
TATTAGTCATCGCTATTACCATGGTGATGCGGTTTTGGCAGTACATCAATGGGCGTGGATAGCGGTTTGA
CTCACGGGGATTTCCAAGTCTCCACCCCATTGACGTCAATGGGAGTTTGTTTTGGCACCAAAATCAACGG
GACTTTCCAAAATGTCGTAACAACTCCGCCCCATTGACGCAAATGGGCGGTAGGCGTGTACGGTGGGAGG
TCTATATAAGCAGAGCTCTCTGGCTAACTAGAGAACCCACTGCTTACTGGCTTATCGAAATTAATACGAC
TCACTATAGGGAGACCCAAGCTGTTCGAAGCGGAATTCACCATGGGTTGCATCAACTCAAAACGAAAAGA
CGCTAGTGGTGGTTCTGGTGTGTCTAAGGGCGAAGAGCTGATTAAGGAGAACATGCACATGAAGCTGTAC
ATGGAGGGCACCGTGGACAACCATCACTTCAAGTGCACATCCGAGGGCGAAGGCAAGCCCTACGAGGGCA
CCCAGACCATGAGAATCAAGGTGGTCGAGGGCGGCCCTCTCCCCTTCGCCTTCGACATCCTGGCTACTAG
CTTCCTCTACGGCAGCAAGACCTTCATCAACCACACCCAGGGCATCCCCGACTTCTTCAAGCAGTCCTTC
CCTGAGGGCTTCACATGGGAGAGAGTCACCACATACGAAGACGGGGGCGTGCTGACCGCTACCCAGGACA
CCAGCCTCCAGGACGGCTGCCTCATCTACAACGTCAAGATCAGAGGGGTGAACTTCACATCCAACGGCCC
TGTGATGCAGAAGAAAACACTCGGCTGGGAGGCCTTCACCGAGACGCTGTACCCCGCTGACGGCGGCCTG
GAAGGCAGAAACGACATGGCCCTGAAGCTCGTGGGCGGGAGCCATCTGATCGCAAACGCCAAGACCACAT
ATAGATCCAAGAAACCCGCTAAGAACCTCAAGATGCCTGGCGTCTACTATGTGGACTACAGACTGGAAAG
AATCAAGGAGGCCAACAACGAGACCTACGTCGAGCAGCACGAGGTGGCAGTGGCCAGATACTGCGACCTC
CCTAGCAAACTGGGGCACAAACTTAATGCTAGCGGATCCACCGGTGTCTAGAAAGCTTTGAGGCCGGCCT
GCAGGGATCAGCCTCGACTGTGCCTTCTAGTTGCCAGCCATCTGTTGTTTGCCCCTCCCCCGTGCCTTCC
TTGACCCTGGAAGGTGCCACTCCCACTGTCCTTTCCTAATAAAATGAGGAAATTGCATCGCATTGTCTGA
GTAGGTGTCATTCTATTCTGGGGGGTGGGGTGGGGCAGGACAGCAAGGGGGAGGATTGGGAAGACAATAG
CAGGCATGCTGGGGATGCGGTGGGCTCTATGGCTTCTGAGGCGGAAAGAACCAGCTGGGGCTCTAGGGGG
TATCCCC
[124 nt withheld, positions 1828-1951]
C
[91 nt withheld, positions 1953-2043]
A
[49 nt withheld, positions 2045-2093]
CCTTTGACGTTGGAGTCCACGTTCTTT
[37 nt withheld, positions 2121-2157]
ACCCTATCTCGGTCTATTCTTTTGATTTATAAGGGATTTTGCCGATTTCGGCCTATTGGTTAAAAAATGA
GCTGATTTAACAAAAATTTAACGCGAATTAATTCTGTGGAATGTGTGTCAGTTAGGGTGTGGAAAGTCCC
CAGGCTCCCCAGCAGGCAGAAGTATGCAAAGCATGCATCTCAATTAGTCAGCAACCAGGTGTGGAAAGTC
CCCAGGCTCCCCAGCAGGCAGAAGTATGCAAAGCATGCATCTCAATTAGTCAGCAACCATAGTCCCGCCC
CTAACTCCGCCCATCCCGCCCCTAACTCCGCCCAGTTCCGCCCATTCTCCGCCCCATGGCTGACTAATTT
TTTTTATTTATGCAGAGGCCGAGGCCGCCTCTGCCTCTGAGCTATTCCAGAAGTAGTGAGGAGGCTTTTT
TGGAGGCCTAGGCTTTTGCAAAAAGCTCCCGGGAGCTTGTATATCCATTTTCGGATCTGATCAAGAGACA
GGATGAGGATCGTTTCGCATGATTGAACAAGATGGATTGCACGCAGGTTCTCCGGCCGCTTGGGTGGAGA
GGCTATTCGGCTATGACTGGGCACAACAGACAATCGGCTGCTCTGATGCCGCCGTGTTCCGGCTGTCAGC
GCAGGGGCGCCCGGTTCTTTTTGTCAAGACCGACCTGTCCGGTGCCCTGAATGAACTGCAGGACGAGGCA
GCGCGGCTATCGTGGCTGGCCACGACGGGCGTTCCTTGCGCAGCTGTGCTCGACGTTGTCACTGAAGCGG
GAAGGGACTGGCTGCTATTGGGCGAAGTGCCGGGGCAGGATCTCCTGTCATCTCACCTTGCTCCTGCCGA
GAAAGTATCCATCATGGCTGATGCAATGCGGCGGCTGCATACGCTTGATCCGGCTACCTGCCCATTCGAC
CACCAAGCGAAACATCGCATCGAGCGAGCACGTACTCGGATGGAAGCCGGTCTTGTCGATCAGGATGATC
TGGACGAAGAGCATCAGGGGCTCGCGCCAGCCGAACTGTTCGCCAGGCTCAAGGCGCGCATGCCCGACGG
CGAGGATCTCGTCGTGACCCATGGCGATGCCTGCTTGCCGAATATCATGGTGGAAAATGGCCGCTTTTCT
GGATTCATCGACTGTGGCCGGCTGGGTGTGGCGGACCGCTATCAGGACATAGCGTTGGCTACCCGTGATA
TTGCTGAAGAGCTTGGCGGCGAATGGGCTGACCGCTTCCTCGTGCTTTACGGTATCGCCGCTCCCGATTC
GCAGCGCATCGCCTTCTATCGCCTTCTTGACGAGTTCTTCTGAGCGGGACTCTGGGGTTCGAAATGACCG
ACCAAGCGACGCCCAACCTGCCATCACGAGATTTCGATTCCACCGCCGCCTTCTATGAAAGGTTGGGCTT
CGGAATCGTTTTCCGGGACGCCGGCTGGATGATCCTCCAGCGCGGGGATCTCATGCTGGAGTTCTTCGCC
CACCCCAACTTGTTTATTGCAGCTTATAATGGTTACAAATAAAGCAATAGCATCACAAATTTCACAAATA
AAGCATTTTTTTCACTGCATTCTAGTTGTGGTTTGTCCAAACTCATCAATGTATCTTATCATGTCTGTAT
ACCGTCGACCTCTAGCTAGAGCTTGGCGTAATCATGGTCATAGCTGTTTCCTGTGTGAAATTGTTATCCG
CTCACAATTCCACACAACATACGAGCCGGAAGCATAAAGTGTAAAGCCTGGGGTGCCTAATGAGTGAGCT
AACTCACATTAATTGCGTTGCGCTCACTGCCCGCTTTCCAGTCGGGAAACCTGTCGTGCCAGCTGCATTA
ATGAATCGGCCAACGCGCGGGGAGAGGCGGTTTGCGTATTGGGCGCTCTTCCGCTTCCTCGCTCACTGAC
TCGCTGCGCTCGGTCGTTCGGCTGCGGCGAGCGGTATCAGCTCACTCAAAGGCGGTAATACGGTTATCCA
CAGAATCAGGGGATAACGCAGGAAAGAACATGTGAGCAAAAGGCCAGCAAAAGGCCAGGAACCGTAAAAA
GGCCGCGTTGCTGGCGTTTTTCCATAGGCTCCGCCCCCCTGACGAGCATCACAAAAATCGACGCTCAAGT
CAGAGGTGGCGAAACCCGACAGGACTATAAAGATACCAGGCGTTTCCCCCTGGAAGCTCCCTCGTGCGCT
CTCCTGTTCCGACCCTGCCGCTTACCGGATACCTGTCCGCCTTTCTCCCTTCGGGAAGCGTGGCGCTTTC
TCATAGCTCACGCTGTAGGTATCTCAGTTCGGTGTAGGTCGTTCGCTCCAAGCTGGGCTGTGTGCACGAA
CCCCCCGTTCAGCCCGACCGCTGCGCCTTATCCGGTAACTATCGTCTTGAGTCCAACCCGGTAAGACACG
ACTTATCGCCACTGGCAGCAGCCACTGGTAACAGGATTAGCAGAGCGAGGTATGTAGGCGGTGCTACAGA
GTTCTTGAAGTGGTGGCCTAACTACGGCTACACTAGAAGAACAGTATTTGGTATCTGCGCTCTGCTGAAG
CCAGTTACCTTCGGAAAAAGAGTTGGTAGCTCTTGATCCGGCAAACAAACCACCGCTGGTAGCGGTGGTT
TTTTTGTTTGCAAGCAGCAGATTACGCGCAGAAAAAAAGGATCTCAAGAAGATCCTTTGATCTTTTCTAC
GGGGTCTGACGCTCAGTGGAACGAAAACTCACGTTAAGGGATTTTGGTCATGAGATTATCAAAAAGGATC
TTCACCTAGATCCTTTTAAATTAAAAATGAAGTTTTAAATCAATCTAAAGTATATATGAGTAAACTTGGT
CTGACAGTTACCAATGCTTAATCAGTGAGGCACCTATCTCAGCGATCTGTCTATTTCGTTCATCCATAGT
TGCCTGACTCCCCGTCGTGTAGATAACTACGATACGGGAGGGCTTACCATCTGGCCCCAGTGCTGCAATG
ATACCGCGAGACCCACGCTCACCGGCTCCAGATTTATCAGCAATAAACCAGCCAGCCGGAAGGGCCGAGC
GCAGAAGTGGTCCTGCAACTTTATCCGCCTCCATCCAGTCTATTAATTGTTGCCGGGAAGCTAGAGTAAG
TAGTTCGCCAGTTAATAGTTTGCGCAACGTTGTTGCCATTGCTACAGGCATCGTGGTGTCACGCTCGTCG
TTTGGTATGGCTTCATTCAGCTCCGGTTCCCAACGATCAAGGCGAGTTACATGATCCCCCATGTTGTGCA
AAAAAGCGGTTAGCTCCTTCGGTCCTCCGATCGTTGTCAGAAGTAAGTTGGCCGCAGTGTTATCACTCAT
TGTTATGGCAGCACTGCATAATTCTCTTACTGTCATGCCATCCGTAAGATGCTTTTCTGTGACTGGTGAG
TACTCAACCAAGTCATTCTGAGAATAGTGTATGCGGCGACCGAGTTGCTCTTGCCCGGCGTCAATACGGG
ATAATACCGCGCCACATAGCAGAACTTTAAAAGTGCTCATCATTGGAAAACGTTCTTCGGGGCGAAAACT
CTCAAGGATCTTACCGCTGTTGAGATCCAGTTCGATGTAACCCACTCGTGCACCCAACTGATCTTCAGCA
TCTTTTACTTTCACCAGCGTTTCTGGGTGAGCAAAAACAGGAAGGCAAAATGCCGCAAAAAAGGGAATAA
GGGCGACACGGAAATGTTGAATACTCATACTCTTCCTTTTTCAATATTATTGAAGCATTTATCAGGGTTA
TTGTCTCATGAGCGGATACATATTTGAATGTATTTAGAAAAATAAACAAATAGGGGTTCCGCGCACATTT
Features (pLannotate 1.2.2; 19 found; start..end, strand, type, name):
    140..443     +  enhancer       CMV enhancer: human cytomegalovirus immediate early enhancer
    444..647     +  promoter       CMV promoter: human cytomegalovirus (CMV) immediate early promoter
    643..676     +  LTR            5' LTR (truncated) (fragment): truncated 5' long terminal repeat (LTR) from HIV-1
    692..710     +  promoter       T7 promoter: promoter for bacteriophage T7 RNA polymerase
    790..1497    +  CDS            mTagBFP2: mTagBFP2 is a basic (constitutively fluorescent) blue fluorescent protein published in 2011, derived from Entacmaea quadricolor. It is reported to be a very rapidly-maturing monomer with very low acid sensitivity.
   1558..1782    +  polyA_signal   bGH poly(A) signal: bovine growth hormone polyadenylation signal
   1786..1807    +  promoter       SV40 promoter (fragment): SV40 enhancer and early promoter
   1828..2256    +  rep_origin     f1 ori (sequence partly withheld): f1 bacteriophage origin of replication; arrow indicates direction of (+) strand synthesis
   2270..2599    +  promoter       SV40 promoter: SV40 enhancer and early promoter
   2666..3457    +  CDS            neo: KKA2_KLEPN - Also known as kan, nptII. Experimental evidence at protein level: Swiss-Prot protein existence level 1. Resistance to kanamycin, neomycin, paromomycin, ribostamycin, butirosin and gentamicin B. From Klebsiella pneumoniae.
   3481..3639    +  CDS            ble (fragment): BLE_KLEPN - Experimental evidence at protein level: Swiss-Prot protein existence level 1. Binding protein with a strong affinity to the bleomycin family of antibiotics. Binds to CL990; an antimitotic-antibiotic compound. From Klebsiella pneumoniae.
   3634..3755    +  polyA_signal   SV40 poly(A) signal: SV40 polyadenylation signal
   3828..3844    -  protein_bind   lac operator: The lac repressor binds to the lac operator to inhibit transcription in E. coli. This inhibition can be relieved by adding lactose or isopropyl-β-D-thiogalactopyranoside (IPTG). lac repressor encoded by lacI
   3852..3882    -  promoter       lac promoter: promoter for the E. coli lac operon
   3897..3918    -  protein_bind   CAP binding site: CAP binding activates transcription in the presence of cAMP. E. coli catabolite activator protein
   3931..4023    -  CDS            lacI (fragment): lac repressor; lacI; The lac repressor binds to the lac operator to inhibit transcription in E. coli. This inhibition can be relieved by adding lactose or isopropyl-β-D-thiogalactopyranoside (IPTG).
   4206..4794    -  rep_origin     ori: high-copy-number ColE1/pMB1/pBR322/pUC origin of replication
   4965..5825    -  CDS            AmpR: β-lactamase; bla; confers resistance to ampicillin, carbenicillin, and related antibiotics
   5826..5930    -  promoter       AmpR promoter: bla
