[The description below was written by a language model from this plasmid's Addgene catalogue record and pLannotate feature annotations shown in this document.]
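Description:
pTS2410-Tier1-PhCMV-Myr_mTagBFP2 is a mammalian expression plasmid of about 5.9 kb built on pMM1, a pcDNA3.1-derived backbone, and belongs to the "Tier-1" level of a modular plasmid architecture for mammalian synthetic biology (VAMSyB). It is propagated in E. coli as a high-copy plasmid through a ColE1/pUC-type origin with ampicillin selection from the β-lactamase gene and its native promoter. An f1 phage origin is also present, along with remnants of lac regulatory sequence (lac promoter, operator, CAP site and a lacI fragment) typical of this backbone family. For selection in mammalian cells, an SV40 enhancer/early promoter drives the neomycin phosphotransferase gene, terminated by an SV40 polyadenylation signal, which allows G418 selection of stable transfectants. A short ble fragment annotated just downstream of neo appears to be a backbone remnant rather than a functional marker.

The payload is a single constitutive expression unit. The human cytomegalovirus immediate-early enhancer and promoter (PhCMV) drive the monomeric blue fluorescent protein mTagBFP2, followed by the bovine growth hormone polyadenylation signal. According to the catalogue entry, the fluorescent protein carries a myristoylation signal that tethers it to the plasma membrane. This short tag is not annotated separately in the feature table, though there is unannotated space between the T7 promoter and the mTagBFP2 coding sequence where it could lie. The T7 promoter upstream of the coding sequence is a standard pcDNA3.1 element, and the brief HIV-1 LTR fragment call overlapping the end of the CMV promoter is probably an annotation artefact of sequence similarity. The plasmid serves as a constitutive blue membrane marker in transfected mammalian cells.
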