Addgene plasmid #169535: pTS2410-Tier1-PhCMV-Myr_mTagBFP2
Purpose: Tier-1 vector encoding PhCMV-controlled plasma membrane-tethered mTagBFP2 (PhCMV-myr-mTagBFP2-pA).
Depositing lab: Martin Fussenegger. Depositing organization: ETH Zurich (Swiss Federal Institute of Technology). Publication: A versatile plasmid architecture for mammalian synthetic biology (VAMSyB). Haellman V, Strittmatter T, Bertschi A, Stucheli P, Fussenegger M. Metab Eng. 2021 Jul;66:41-50. doi: 10.1016/j.ymben.2021.04.003. Epub 2021 Apr 18. PubMed 33857582.
Backbone
  Vector backbone: pMM1 (pcDNA3.1-based)
  Backbone size w/o insert (bp): 4435
  Vector type: Mammalian Expression
  Selectable markers: Neomycin (select with G418)
Growth in bacteria
  Bacterial resistance: Ampicillin, 100 μg/mL
  Growth temperature: 37°C
  Growth strain: DH5alpha
  Copy number: High Copy
Gene/Insert
  Gene/Insert name: PCMV-driven membrane-localized monomeric Tag blue fluorescent protein 2 (alt name: PCMV-Myr-mTagBFP2)
  Species: H. sapiens (human), Synthetic
  Promoter: PhCMV
  Cloning method: Restriction Enzyme; 5′ cloning site Unknown (unknown if destroyed)
  Sequencing primers: 5′ AmpStart; 3′ BGH-rev
Terms and licenses: Academic/Nonprofit Terms; Industry Terms: Not Available to Industry
How to cite: pTS2410-Tier1-PhCMV-Myr_mTagBFP2 was a gift from Martin Fussenegger (Addgene plasmid # 169535 ; http://n2t.net/addgene:169535 ; RRID:Addgene_169535)
